Addgene plasmid #1089: pJCSUP35(1-253)
Depositing lab: Susan Lindquist. Depositing organization: Whitehead Institute for Biomedical Research. Publication: Self-seeded fibers formed by Sup35, the protein determinant of [PSI+], a heritable prion-like factor of S. cerevisiae. Glover JR, Kowal AS, Schirmer EC, Patino MM, Liu JJ, Lindquist S. Cell 1997 May 30;89(5):811-9. 10.1016/S0092-8674(00)80264-0 PubMed 9182769.
Backbone
  Vector backbone: pJC45
  Backbone manufacturer: J. Clos and Brandau, 1994
  Backbone size w/o insert (bp): 3000
  Vector type: Bacterial Expression
Growth in bacteria
  Bacterial resistance: Ampicillin, 100 μg/mL
  Growth temperature: 37°C
  Growth strain: DH5alpha
  Copy number: Unknown
Gene/Insert
  Gene/Insert name: SUP35
  Species: S. cerevisiae (budding yeast)
  Insert size (bp): 759
  Mutation: amino acids 1 - 253 of SUP35
  GenBank ID: AY553990
  Entrez Gene: SUP35 (a.k.a. YDR172W, GST1, PNM2, SAL3, SUF12, SUP2, SUP36)
  Tag / fusion protein: His (N terminal on backbone)
  Cloning method: Restriction Enzyme; 5′ cloning site NdeI (not destroyed); 3′ cloning site BamHI (not destroyed)
  Sequencing primers: 5′ T7
Resource information
  A portion of this plasmid was derived from a plasmid made by: Ter-Avanesyan et al., 1993
Terms and licenses: Academic/Nonprofit Terms; Industry Terms: Not Available to Industry
How to cite: pJCSUP35(1-253) was a gift from Susan Lindquist (Addgene plasmid # 1089 ; http://n2t.net/addgene:1089 ; RRID:Addgene_1089)
