[The description below was written by a language model from this plasmid's Addgene catalogue record.]
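Description:
pJCSUP35(1-253) is a bacterial expression plasmid built on the pJC45 backbone (about 3 kb without insert) and carrying a truncated form of the Saccharomyces cerevisiae SUP35 gene. It is maintained in E. coli under ampicillin selection; the record lists the copy number as unknown and does not name the origin of replication. The promoter is also not explicitly stated, although the use of a T7 primer for 5′ sequencing suggests that a T7 promoter region lies upstream of the cloning site, which would be consistent with a T7-driven expression vector.

The 759 bp insert encodes amino acids 1 to 253 of Sup35, cloned between NdeI and BamHI sites that both remain intact, so the fragment can be excised or exchanged. Cloning at NdeI places the coding sequence in frame with an N-terminal His tag supplied by the backbone, allowing the recombinant protein to be purified by metal-affinity chromatography. Sup35 is the yeast translation termination factor whose altered, self-propagating conformation underlies the [PSI+] prion-like element. From general knowledge of the protein, the first 253 residues correspond to its N-terminal prion-determining region and the adjacent charged middle region, and they lack the C-terminal domain responsible for termination activity.

The associated publication concerns self-seeded fibre formation by Sup35, so the plasmid is suited to producing this His-tagged fragment in bacteria for in vitro studies of amyloid-like fibre assembly and seeding. Part of the plasmid was derived from an earlier SUP35 construct made by another group.
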