>Addgene plasmid #1089 | pJCSUP35(1-253) | addgene partial sequence | sequence record 16574 | 1089, T7 primer
GGGNATTCCCTCTGAATATTTTGTTTAACTTTAAGAAGGAGATATACCATGGGCCATCATCATCATCATC
ATCATCATCATCACAGCAGCGGCCATATCGAAGGTCGTCATATGTCGGATTCAAACCAAGGCAACAATCA
GCAAAACTACCAGCAATACAGCCAGAACGGTAACCAACAACAAGGTAACAACAGATACCAAGGTTATCAA
GCTTACAATGCTCAAGCCCAACCTGCAGGTGGGTACTACCAAAATTACCAAGGTTATTCTGGGTACCAAC
AAGGTGGCTATCAACAGTACAATCCCGACGCCGGTTACCAGCAACAGTATAATCCTCAAGGAGGCTATCA
ACAGTACAATCCTCAAGGCGGTTATCAGCAGCAATTCAATCCACAAGGTGGCCGTGGAAATTACAAAAAC
TTCAACTACAATAACAATTTGCAAGGATATCAAGCTGGTTTCCAACCACAGTCTCAAGGTATGTCTTTGA
ACGACTTTCAAAAGCAACAAAAGCAGGCCGCTCCCAAACCAAAGAAGACTTTGAAGCTTGTCTCCAGTTC
CGGTATCAAGTTGGCCAATGCTACCAAGAAGGTTGGCACAAAACCTGCCGAATCTGATAAGAAAGAGGAA
GAGAAGTCTGCTGAAACCAAAGAACCAACTAAAGAGCCAACAAAGGTCGAAGAACCAGTTAAAAAGGAGG
AGAAACCAGTCCAGACTGAAGAAAAGACGGAGGAAAAATCGGAACTTCCAAAGGTAGAAGACCTTAAAAT
CTCTGAATCAACACATAATACCAACAATGCCAATGTTACCAGTGCTGATGCCTTGATCAAGGAACAGGAA
GAAGAAGTGGATGACGAAGTTGTTAACGATGGATCCCGGGCCCTAGCTAACTGATCCGGCTGCTANCAAA
GCCCGAAAGGAAGCTGAGTTGGCTGCTGCCACCGCTGAGCAATAACTAGCATAACCCCTTGGGGCCTCTA
AACGGGTCTTGAGGGGNTTTTTGCTGAAAGGAGGAACTATATCCGNATANTTCTTGAANACNAANGGCCT
CGNGATACCCTATTTTTAAGGTTATGNCATGANAAAATGGNTTCTNAAACGTCAGGGGNCCTTTTCGGGA
AATGGNGCGGAACCCTATTGTTTTTTTTCNAAACATNCAAAAGTTNCCCTNTGAANAAAACCNGGAAATG
NTNCATAATTNGNAAAGGAAATTGNNTTNCNCTTTCGGNCCCCTTTCCNTTTNGGNATTNCCTCGGTTNG
CCCCCAAACNGGGAAANAAAGTG
